>Addgene plasmid #136930 | pTW194b63 | addgene full sequence | sequence record 269264 | Addgene NGS Result
GAGGCGGTTTGCGTATTGGGCGCACTTAATTAACGGCACTGCGAAAAAACCCCGCCGAAGCGGGGTTTTT
TGCGAAATATAATGACCCTCTTGATAACCCAAGAGGGCATTTTTTAATGCCCATGGCGTTTATTTGCCGA
CTACCTTGGTGATCTCGCCTTTCACGTAGTGGACAAATTCTTCCAACTGATCTGCGCGCGAGGCCAAGCG
ATCTTCTTCTTGTCCAAGATAAGCCTGTCTAGCTTCAAGTATGACGGGCTGATACTGGGCCGGCAGGCGC
TCCATTGCCCAGTCGGCAGCGACATCCTTCGGCGCGATTTTGCCGGTTACTGCGCTGTACCAAATGCGGG
ACAACGTAAGCACTACATTTCGCTCATCTCCAGCCCAGTCGGGCGGCGAGTTCCATAGCGTTAAGGTTTC
ATTTAGCGCCTCAAATAGATCCTGTTCAGGAACCGGATCAAAGAGTTCCTCCGCCGCTGGACCTACCAAG
GCAACGCTATGTTCTCTTGCTTTTGTCAGCAAGATAGCCAGATCAATGTCGATCGTGGCTGGCTCGAAGA
TACCTGCAAGAATGTCATTGCGCTGCCATTCTCCAAATTGCAGTTCGCGCTTAGCTGGATAACGCCACGG
AATGATGTCGTCGTGCACAACAATGGTGACTTCTACAGCGCGGAGAATCTCGCTCTCTCCAGGGGAAGCC
GAAGTTTCCAAAAGGTCGTTGATCAAAGCTCGCCGCGTTGTTTCATCAAGCCTTACGGTCACAGTAACCA
GCAAATCAATATCACTGTGTGGCTTCAGGCCGCCATCCACTGCGGAGCCGTACAAATGTACGGCCAGCAA
CGTCGGTTCGAGATGGCGCTCGATGACGCCAACTACCTCTGATAGTTGAGTCGATACTTCGGCGATCACC
GCTTCCCTCATACTCTTCCTTTTTCAATATTATTGAAGCATTTATCAGGGTTATTGTCTCATGAGCGGAT
ACATATTTGAATGTATTTAGAAAAATAGGCCAAATAGGCCGTTGAGATCCTTTTTTTCTGCGCGTAATCT
GCTGCTTGCAAACAAAAAAACCACCGCTACCAGCGGTGGTTTGTTTGCCGGATCAAGAGCTACCACCTCT
TTTTCCGAAGGTAACTGGCTTCAGCAGAGCGCAGATACCAAATACTGTCCTTCTAGTGTAGCCGTAGTTA
GGCCACCACTTCAAGAACTCTGTAGCACCGCCTACATACCTCGCTCTGCTAATCCTGTTACCAGTGGCTG
CTGCCAGTGGCGATAAGTCGTGTCTTACCGGGTTGGACTCAAGACGATAGTTACCGGATAAGGCGCAGCG
GTCGGGCTGAACGGGGGGTTCGTGCACACAGCCCAGCTTGGAGCGAACGACCTACACCGAACTGAGATAC
CTACAGCGTGAGCTATGAGAAAGCGCCACGCTTCCCGAAGGGAGAAAGGCGGACAGGTATCCGGTAAGCG
GCAGGGTCGGAACAGGAGAGCGCACGAGGGAGCTTCCAGGGGGAAACGCCTGGTATCTTTATAGTCCTGT
CGGGTTTCGCCACCTCTGACTTGAGCGTCGATTTTTGTGATGCTCGTCAGGGGGGCGGAGCCTATGGAAA
AACGCCAGCAACGCGGCCTTTTTACGGTTCCTGGCCTTTTGCTGGCCTTTTGCTCACATGTTCTTTCCTG
CGTTATCCCCTGATTCTGTGGATAACCGTATTACAGCCTTTGAGTGAGCTGATACCGCTCGCCGCAGCCG
AACGACCGAGCGCAGCGAGTCAGTGAGCGAGGAAGCGGAAGAGCGCCTGATGCGGTATTTTCTCCTTACG
CATCTGTGCGGTATTTCACACCGCATATGGTGCACTCTCAGTACAATCTGCTCTGATGCCGCATAGTTAA
GCCAGTATACACTCCGCTATCGCTACGTGACTGGGTCATGGCTGCGCCCCGACACCCGCCAACACCCGCT
GACGCGCCCTGACGGGCTTGTCTTCTCCCGGCATCCGCTTACAGACAAGCTGTGACCGTCTCCGGGAGCT
GCATGTGTCAGAGGTTTTCACCGTCATCACCGAAACGCGCGAGGCAGCTGCGGTAAAGCTCATCAGCGTG
GTCGTGAAGCGATTCACAGATGTCTGCCTGTTCATCCGCGTCCAGCTCGTTGAGTTTCTCCAGAAGCGTT
AATGTCTGGCTTCTGATAAAGCGGGCCATGTTAAGGGCGGTTTTTTCCTGTTTGGTCACTGATGCCTCCG
TGTAAGGGGGATTTCTGTTCATGGGGGTAATGATACCGATGAAACGAGAGAGGATGCTCACGATACGGGT
TACTGATGATGAACAAGAGGACATCCGGTCAAATAAAACGAAAGGCTCAGTCGAAAGACTGGGCCTTTCG
TTTTGCTGAGGATGGAAAGAAGAGAAACCTGACCGTTCGTTTTGCTGAGGAGACTTAGGGACCCTACAAC
ACGCACGGTGTTACATTAGGCACCCCGGGCTTTACACTTTATGCTTCCGGCTCGTATGTTGTGTCGACCG
ACCTGCAGGTGCAGTAAAAAAGGAAAAAAATGATCAAAATTGCCACGCGTAAATATTTAGGCAAACAGAA
TGTTTATGATATCGGTGTCGAGCGCGATCATAATTTCGCGCTGAAAAACGGCTTTATCGCCAGCAATTGT
TTTAAT
[56 nt withheld, positions 2667-2722]
C
[98 nt withheld, positions 2724-2821]
A
[305 nt withheld, positions 2823-3127]
G
[176 nt withheld, positions 3129-3304]
CCAATCGTCTGACCTGCCTCAACCTCCTGTC
[82 nt withheld, positions 3336-3417]
GCTCTGAGGGA
[161 nt withheld, positions 3429-3589]
T
[41 nt withheld, positions 3591-3631]
T
[62 nt withheld, positions 3633-3694]
A
[35 nt withheld, positions 3696-3730]
CCTCCCTCAATCGGTTGAATGTCGCCCTTTTGTCTTTGGCGCTGGTAAACCTTACGAGTTCAGTATCGAC
TGCGATAAGATCAACCTGTTCCGC
[50 nt withheld, positions 3825-3874]
T
[36 nt withheld, positions 3876-3911]
ACGGAGCCAATGTACGCAAAAAACCCCGCTTCAGCGGGGTTTTTTCGCCAAAAAAAACCCCGCCCTGTCA
GGGGCGGGGTTTTTTTTTAGGGCCCTACTGACTGTAAAAAAAGCACCGACTCGGTGCCACTTTTTCAAGT
TGATAACGGACTAGCCTTATTTTAACTTGCTATTTCTAGCTCTAAAACTTCGTTTTGCTGAGGAGACTCC
ACACAACATACGAGCCGGAAGCATAAAGTGTAAAGCCTGGGGTGCCTAATGAGTGAGCTAACTCACATTA
ATTGCGTTGCGCTCACTGCCCGCTTTCCAGTCGGGAAACCTGTCGTGCCAGCTGCATTAATGAATCGGCC
AACGCGCGGGGA
Features (pLannotate 1.2.2; 13 found; start..end, strand, type, name):
    133..921     -  CDS            aadA: S3AD_ECOLX - Experimental evidence at protein level: Swiss-Prot protein existence level 1. Mediates bacterial resistance to the antibiotics streptomycin and spectinomycin. From Escherichia coli.
    922..993     -  promoter       AmpR promoter: bla
   1022..1610    +  rep_origin     ori: high-copy-number ColE1/pMB1/pBR322/pUC origin of replication
   1796..1936    -  misc_feature   bom: basis of mobility region from pBR322
   2038..2229    -  CDS            rop: Rop protein, which maintains plasmids at low copy number; rop
   2270..2326    +  CDS            mbeC (fragment): MBEC_ECOLX - Experimental evidence at protein level: Swiss-Prot protein existence level 1. Required for efficient mobilization of ColE1 plasmid and is thus essential to promote the specific transfer of the plasmid during conjugation. Probably functions by inducing DNA bending, helping the MbeA relaxase to melt the DNA around the nic site and cleave the phosphodiester bond. Binds specifically double-stranded DNA (dsDNA) containing the ColE1 oriT but does not recognize the inverted repeat (IR). From Escherichia coli.
   2340..2384    +  terminator     rrnB T1 terminator: transcription terminator T1 from the E. coli rrnB gene
   2481..2511    +  promoter       lac promoter: promoter for the E. coli lac operon
   2667..3911    +  CDS            M13 gene III (sequence partly withheld): pIII; III; minor coat protein
   4024..4099    -  misc_RNA       gRNA scaffold: guide RNA scaffold for the Streptococcus pyogenes CRISPR/Cas9 system
   4125..4155    -  promoter       lac promoter: promoter for the E. coli lac operon
   4170..4191    -  protein_bind   CAP binding site: CAP binding activates transcription in the presence of cAMP. E. coli catabolite activator protein
   4204..23      -  CDS            lacI (fragment) (across the origin): lac repressor; lacI; The lac repressor binds to the lac operator to inhibit transcription in E. coli. This inhibition can be relieved by adding lactose or isopropyl-β-D-thiogalactopyranoside (IPTG).
