[The description below was written by a language model from this plasmid's Addgene catalogue record and pLannotate feature annotations shown in this document.]
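Description:
pTW194b63 is a 4,273 nt bacterial expression plasmid built on a ColE1-type backbone and used as an accessory plasmid in phage-assisted directed evolution of Cas9. The catalogue purpose line reads "SpCas10", but the associated publication title and the S. pyogenes guide scaffold on the plasmid both point to SpCas9, so this is probably a typographical slip in the record. The plasmid replicates in E. coli from a ColE1/pMB1-family origin and is selected with spectinomycin through aadA, which is expressed from a bla (AmpR) promoter. The record lists it as high copy, although the annotation also detects rop, the bom region and a small mbeC fragment carried over from the parental ColE1/pBR322 sequence.

The insert is named npuC-gIII(C): the C-terminal half of the Nostoc punctiforme (Npu) split intein fused to a C-terminal portion of M13 gene III. The feature table places the gene III coding sequence downstream of an rrnB T1 terminator and a lac promoter element. The intein segment is not annotated separately, and presumably lies in the unannotated stretch just upstream of gene III. Because pIII is the minor coat protein needed for M13 infectivity, a split design of this kind requires a partner N-terminal half, supplied from elsewhere, to be trans-spliced into functional pIII, which makes phage propagation depend on more than one input. On the opposite strand, a second lac promoter with a CAP binding site drives an S. pyogenes guide RNA scaffold, next to a residual lacI fragment. The depositor comment "CGG PAM" indicates the PAM context this version presents. The record does not state the exact target site or how it is wired to gene III expression.
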