Addgene plasmid #136930: pTW194b63
Purpose: Directed evolution of SpCas10
Depositing lab: David Liu. Depositing organization: Broad Institute. Publication: Continuous evolution of SpCas9 variants compatible with non-G PAMs. Miller SM, Wang T, Randolph PB, Arbab M, Shen MW, Huang TP, Matuszek Z, Newby GA, Rees HA, Liu DR. Nat Biotechnol. 2020 Apr;38(4):471-481. doi: 10.1038/s41587-020-0412-8. Epub 2020 Feb 10. PubMed 32042170.
Backbone
  Vector backbone: ColE1
  Vector type: Bacterial Expression, CRISPR
Growth in bacteria
  Bacterial resistance: Spectinomycin, 50 μg/mL
  Growth temperature: 37°C
  Growth strain: Mach1
  Copy number: High Copy
Gene/Insert
  Gene/Insert name: npuC-gIII(C)
  Species: M13 bacteriophage, N. punctiforme
  Mutation: none
  Cloning method: Ligation Independent Cloning
Terms and licenses: Academic/Nonprofit Terms; Industry Terms: Not Available to Industry
Depositor comments: CGG PAM
How to cite: pTW194b63 was a gift from David Liu (Addgene plasmid # 136930 ; http://n2t.net/addgene:136930 ; RRID:Addgene_136930)
